>Addgene plasmid #63769 | pDONR221 Nsr1 | depositor full sequence | sequence record 115918 | full plasmid sequence
CTTTCCTGCGTTATCCCCTGATTCTGTGGATAACCGTATTACCGCCTTTGAGTGAGCTGATACCGCTCGC
CGCAGCCGAACGACCGAGCGCAGCGAGTCAGTGAGCGAGGAAGCGGAAGAGCGCCCAATACGCAAACCGC
CTCTCCCCGCGCGTTGGCCGATTCATTAATGCAGCTGGCACGACAGGTTTCCCGACTGGAAAGCGGGCAG
TGAGCGCAACGCAATTAATACGCGTACCGCTAGCCAGGAAGAGTTTGTAGAAACGCAAAAAGGCCATCCG
TCAGGATGGCCTTCTGCTTAGTTTGATGCCTGGCAGTTTATGGCGGGCGTCCTGCCCGCCACCCTCCGGG
CCGTTGCTTCACAACGTTCAAATCCGCTCCCGGCGGATTTGTCCTACTCAGGAGAGCGTTCACCGACAAA
CAACAGATAAAACGAAAGGCCCAGTCTTCCGACTGAGCCTTTCGTTTTATTTGATGCCTGGCAGTTCCCT
ACTCTCGCGTTAACGCTAGCATGGATGTTTTCCCAGTCACGACGTTGTAAAACGACGGCCAGTCTTAAGC
TCGGGCCCCAAATAATGATTTTATTTTGACTGATAGTGACCTGTTCGTTGCAACAAATTGATGAGCAATG
CTTTTTTATAATGCCAACTTTGTACAAAAAAGCAGGCTACAAAATGGCTAAGACTACTAAAGTAAAAGGT
AACAAGAAGGAAGTTAAGGCTTCCAAACAAGCCAAAGAAGAAAAAGCTAAGGCCGTCTCTTCCTCTTCCT
CCGAATCTTCATCCTCATCTTCATCTTCATCTGAATCTGAATCTGAGTCTGAGTCTGAATCTGAATCTTC
ATCTTCATCTTCATCCTCTGATTCTGAATCCTCTTCTTCATCGTCTTCTGACAGCGAAAGTGAAGCTGAA
ACCAAGAAGGAAGAATCCAAGGATTCCTCTTCCTCTTCCTCTGACTCTTCTTCCGACGAAGAAGAAGAAG
AAGAAAAAGAAGAAACCAAGAAGGAAGAATCAAAAGAATCTTCTAGCTCTGATTCATCCTCATCTTCATC
TTCTGATAGCGAAAGCGAAAAGGAAGAGTCTAACGATAAGAAACGTAAATCTGAGGACGCCGAAGAAGAA
GAAGACGAAGAGTCTTCCAACAAGAAGCAAAAAAATGAAGAAACCGAAGAACCAGCTACTATTTTCGTTG
GTAGACTATCGTGGTCTATTGATGACGAATGGTTGAAGAAGGAATTCGAACACATCGGTGGTGTCATTGG
TGCCAGAGTTATTTATGAAAGAGGTACCGATAGATCTCGTGGTTATGGTTACGTTGATTTTGAAAACAAA
TCTTATGCTGAAAAGGCCATTCAAGAAATGCAAGGTAAGGAAATTGATGGTAGACCAATCAACTGTGATA
TGTCCACAAGCAAGCCAGCTGGTAACAACGATCGTGCCAAGAAATTCGGTGATACCCCATCTGAACCATC
TGACACTTTGTTCTTGGGTAACTTATCTTTCAATGCTGACAGAGACGCTATTTTCGAATTATTCGCTAAA
CACGGTGAAGTTGTTTCCGTCCGTATCCCAACACATCCAGAAACTGAACAACCAAAAGGTTTCGGTTATG
TTCAATTCTCCAACATGGAGGACGCCAAGAAGGCTCTAGACGCTTTACAAGGTGAATACATTGACAACAG
ACCAGTTAGATTAGACTTCTCTTCTCCAAGACCAAACAACGATGGTGGTCGTGGCGGTAGCCGTGGTTTT
GGTGGTCGTGGCGGTGGTCGTGGCGGTAACCGTGGATTCGGTGGTCGTGGTGGCGCTCGCGGTGGCCGTG
GCGGTTTCAGACCATCTGGTTCTGGTGCTAATACTGCTCCATTGGGCAGATCAAGAAATACCGCTTCTTT
CGCTGGTTCAAAGAAAACATTTGATAACCCAGCTTTCTTGTACAAAGTTGGCATTATAAGAAAGCATTGC
TTATCAATTTGTTGCAACGAACAGGTCACTATCAGTCAAAATAAAATCATTATTTGCCATCCAGCTGATA
TCCCCTATAGTGAGTCGTATTACATGGTCATAGCTGTTTCCTGGCAGCTCTGGCCCGTGTCTCAAAATCT
CTGATGTTACATTGCACAAGATAAAATAATATCATCATGAACAATAAAACTGTCTGCTTACATAAACAGT
AATACAAGGGGTGTTATGAGCCATATTCAACGGGAAACGTCGAGGCCGCGATTAAATTCCAACATGGATG
CTGATTTATATGGGTATAAATGGGCTCGCGATAATGTCGGGCAATCAGGTGCGACAATCTATCGCTTGTA
TGGGAAGCCCGATGCGCCAGAGTTGTTTCTGAAACATGGCAAAGGTAGCGTTGCCAATGATGTTACAGAT
GAGATGGTCAGACTAAACTGGCTGACGGAATTTATGCCTCTTCCGACCATCAAGCATTTTATCCGTACTC
CTGATGATGCATGGTTACTCACCACTGCGATCCCCGGAAAAACAGCATTCCAGGTATTAGAAGAATATCC
TGATTCAGGTGAAAATATTGTTGATGCGCTGGCAGTGTTCCTGCGCCGGTTGCATTCGATTCCTGTTTGT
AATTGTCCTTTTAACAGCGATCGCGTATTTCGTCTCGCTCAGGCGCAATCACGAATGAATAACGGTTTGG
TTGATGCGAGTGATTTTGATGACGAGCGTAATGGCTGGCCTGTTGAACAAGTCTGGAAAGAAATGCATAA
ACTTTTGCCATTCTCACCGGATTCAGTCGTCACTCATGGTGATTTCTCACTTGATAACCTTATTTTTGAC
GAGGGGAAATTAATAGGTTGTATTGATGTTGGACGAGTCGGAATCGCAGACCGATACCAGGATCTTGCCA
TCCTATGGAACTGCCTCGGTGAGTTTTCTCCTTCATTACAGAAACGGCTTTTTCAAAAATATGGTATTGA
TAATCCTGATATGAATAAATTGCAGTTTCATTTGATGCTCGATGAGTTTTTCTAATCAGAATTGGTTAAT
TGGTTGTAACACTGGCAGAGCATTACGCTGACTTGACGGGACGGCGCAAGCTCATGACCAAAATCCCTTA
ACGTGAGTTACGCGTCGTTCCACTGAGCGTCAGACCCCGTAGAAAAGATCAAAGGATCTTCTTGAGATCC
TTTTTTTCTGCGCGTAATCTGCTGCTTGCAAACAAAAAAACCACCGCTACCAGCGGTGGTTTGTTTGCCG
GATCAAGAGCTACCAACTCTTTTTCCGAAGGTAACTGGCTTCAGCAGAGCGCAGATACCAAATACTGTTC
TTCTAGTGTAGCCGTAGTTAGGCCACCACTTCAAGAACTCTGTAGCACCGCCTACATACCTCGCTCTGCT
AATCCTGTTACCAGTGGCTGCTGCCAGTGGCGATAAGTCGTGTCTTACCGGGTTGGACTCAAGACGATAG
TTACCGGATAAGGCGCAGCGGTCGGGCTGAACGGGGGGTTCGTGCACACAGCCCAGCTTGGAGCGAACGA
CCTACACCGAACTGAGATACCTACAGCGTGAGCTATGAGAAAGCGCCACGCTTCCCGAAGGGAGAAAGGC
GGACAGGTATCCGGTAAGCGGCAGGGTCGGAACAGGAGAGCGCACGAGGGAGCTTCCAGGGGGAAACGCC
TGGTATCTTTATAGTCCTGTCGGGTTTCGCCACCTCTGACTTGAGCGTCGATTTTTGTGATGCTCGTCAG
GGGGGCGGAGCCTATGGAAAAACGCCAGCAACGCGGCCTTTTTACGGTTCCTGGCCTTTTGCTGGCCTTT
TGCTCACATGTT
Features (pLannotate 1.2.2; 10 found; start..end, strand, type, name):
    121..213     +  CDS            lacI (fragment): lac repressor; lacI; The lac repressor binds to the lac operator to inhibit transcription in E. coli. This inhibition can be relieved by adding lactose or isopropyl-β-D-thiogalactopyranoside (IPTG).
    268..295     -  terminator     rrnB T2 terminator: transcription terminator T2 from the E. coli rrnB gene
    427..470     +  terminator     rrnB T1 terminator: Escherichia coli rrnB; transcription terminator T1 from the E. coli rrnB gene
    517..553     -  CDS            lacZα (fragment): LacZα fragment of β-galactosidase; lacZ fragment
    569..668     +  protein_bind   attL1: mutant version of attL; recombination site for the Gateway® LR reaction LR Clonase™
    674..1915    +  CDS            NSR1: NSR1_YEAST - Experimental evidence at protein level: Swiss-Prot protein existence level 1. Involved in pre-rRNA processing. Specifically binds nuclear localization sequences. Candidate for a receptor at the nucleus that may be involved in both RNA and protein transport. Binds telomeric sequences of the type (TG[1-3])n in vitro. From Saccharomyces cerevisiae (strain ATCC 204508 / S288c) (Baker's yeast).
   1917..2016    -  protein_bind   attL2: mutant version of attL; recombination site for the Gateway® LR reaction LR Clonase™
   2034..2052    -  promoter       T7 promoter: promoter for bacteriophage T7 RNA polymerase
   2186..2995    +  CDS            KanR: aminoglycoside phosphotransferase; aph(3')-Ia; confers resistance to kanamycin in bacteria or G418 (Geneticin®) in eukaryotes
   3142..3730    +  rep_origin     ori: high-copy-number ColE1/pMB1/pBR322/pUC origin of replication
