[The description below was written by a language model from this plasmid's Addgene catalogue record and pLannotate feature annotations shown in this document.]
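Description:
pDONR221 Nsr1 is a Gateway entry clone carrying the Saccharomyces cerevisiae NSR1 open reading frame (also known as SHE5 or YGR159C) in the Invitrogen pDONR221 backbone. Although catalogued as a Gateway donor vector, the feature table shows that the insert is flanked by attL1 and attL2 sites. This means the BP recombination has already taken place and the donor vector's original cassette has been replaced by the yeast ORF. That replacement explains why the total plasmid size (about 3.8 kb) is smaller than the empty backbone size listed in the record. The plasmid is maintained in E. coli through a high-copy ColE1/pUC-type origin and selected with kanamycin via the aph(3')-Ia KanR gene.

The 1,242 bp NSR1 coding sequence lies between the two attL sites. It encodes a nucleolar protein involved in pre-rRNA processing that also binds nuclear localization sequences and, in vitro, telomeric repeats. The rrnB T1 and T2 terminators sit upstream of attL1, where they insulate the insert from read-through transcription originating in the backbone. A T7 promoter sits just beyond attL2, facing back toward the insert. The short lacI and lacZα fragments annotated near the terminators are backbone remnants, not functional genes. No yeast or other eukaryotic promoter, tag or reporter is annotated, so the plasmid is not an expression construct. Instead it is a shuttle intermediate, and an LR Clonase reaction moves the ORF into attR-containing destination vectors of choice. The associated publication maps protein interactions of the large-subunit processome, which suggests the clone served as a source of NSR1 for interaction-assay destination vectors, although the record does not name those vectors.
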