Addgene plasmid #63769: pDONR221 Nsr1
Purpose: yeast ORF Nsr1 in the Gateway entry vector pDONR221
Depositing lab: Susan Baserga. Depositing organization: Yale University. Publication: A protein interaction map of the LSU processome. McCann KL, Charette JM, Vincent NG, Baserga SJ. Genes Dev. 2015 Apr 15;29(8):862-75. doi: 10.1101/gad.256370.114. Epub 2015 Apr 15. PubMed 25877921.
Backbone
  Vector backbone: pDONR221
  Backbone manufacturer: Invitrogen
  Backbone size w/o insert (bp): 4762
  Total vector size (bp): 3777
  Vector type: Gateway Donor vector
Growth in bacteria
  Bacterial resistance: Kanamycin, 50 μg/mL
  Growth temperature: 37°C
  Growth strain: DH5alpha
  Copy number: Unknown
Gene/Insert
  Gene/Insert name: Nsr1 (alt names: SHE5; YGR159C)
  Species: S. cerevisiae (budding yeast)
  Insert size (bp): 1242
  Cloning method: Gateway Cloning
  Sequencing primers: 5′ M13F; 3′ M13R
Terms and licenses: Academic/Nonprofit Terms; Industry Terms: Not Available to Industry
How to cite: pDONR221 Nsr1 was a gift from Susan Baserga (Addgene plasmid # 63769 ; http://n2t.net/addgene:63769 ; RRID:Addgene_63769)
