>Addgene plasmid #63769 | pDONR221 Nsr1 | addgene partial sequence | sequence record 111236 | M13pUC-Fwd 5'-CCCAGTCACGACGTTGTAAAACG-3'
GGGCCCCAAATAATGATTTTATTTTGACTGATAGTGACCTGTTCGTTGCAACAAATTGATGAGCAATGCT
TTTTTATAATGCCAACTTTGTACAAAAAAGCAGGCTACAAAATGGCTAAGACTACTAAAGTAAAAGGTAA
CAAGAAGGAAGTTAAGGCTTCCAAACAAGCCAAAGAAGAAAAAGCTAAGGCCGTCTCTTCCTCTTCCTCC
GAATCTTCATCCTCATCTTCATCTTCATCTGAATCTGAATCTGAGTCTGAGTCTGAATCTGAATCTTCAT
CTTCATCTTCATCCTCTGATTCTGAATCCTCTTCTTCATCGTCTTCTGACAGCGAAAGTGAAGCTGAAAC
CAAGAAGGAAGAATCCAAGGATTCCTCTTCCTCTTCCTCTGACTCTTCTTCCGACGAAGAAGAAGAAGAA
GAAAAAGAAGAAACCAAGAAGGAAGAATCAAAAGAATCTTCTAGCTCTGATTCATCCTCATCTTCATCTT
CTGATAGCGAAAGCGAAAAGGAAGAGTCTAACGATAAGAAACGTAAATCTGAGGACGCCGAAGAAGAAGA
AGACGAAGAGTCTTCCAACAAGAAGCAAAAAAATGAAGAAACCGAAGAACCAGCTACTATTTTCGTTGGT
AGACTATCGTGGTCTATTGATGACGAATGGTTGAAGAAGGAATTCGAACACATCGGTGGTGTCATTGGTG
CCAGAGTTATTTATGAAAGAGGTACCGATAGATCTCGTGGTTATGGTTACGTTGATTTTGAAAACAAATC
TTATGCTGAAAAGGCCATTCAAGAAATGCAAGGTAAGGAAATTGATGGTAGACCAATCAACTGTGATATG
TCCACAAGCAAGCCAGCTGGTAACAACGATCGTGCCAAGAAATTCGGTGATACCCCATCTGAACCATCTG
ACACTTTGTTCTTGGGTAACTTATCTTTCAATGCTGACAGAGACGCTATTTTCGAATTATTCGCTAAACA
CGGTGAAGTTGTTTCCGTCCGTATCCCAACCC
