>Addgene plasmid #63769 | pDONR221 Nsr1 | addgene partial sequence | sequence record 111240 | M13-Rev 5'-CAGGAAACAGCTATGACC-3'
TGGCAAATAATGATTTTATTTTGACTGATAGTGACCTGTTCGTTGCAACAAATTGATAAGCAATGCTTTC
TTATAATGCCAACTTTGTACAAGAAAGCTGGGTTATCAAATGTTTTCTTTGAACCAGCGAAAGAAGCGGT
ATTTCTTGATCTGCCCAATGGAGCAGTATTAGCACCAGAACCAGATGGTCTGAAACCGCCACGGCCACCG
CGAGCGCCACCACGACCACCGAATCCACGGTTACCGCCACGACCACCGCCACGACCACCAAAACCACGGC
TACCGCCACGACCACCATCGTTGTTTGGTCTTGGAGAAGAGAAGTCTAATCTAACTGGTCTGTTGTCAAT
GTATTCACCTTGTAAAGCGTCTAGAGCCTTCTTGGCGTCCTCCATGTTGGAGAATTGAACATAACCGAAA
CCTTTTGGTTGTTCAGTTTCTGGATGTGTTGGGATACGGACGGAAACAACTTCACCGTGTTTAGCGAATA
ATTCGAAAATAGCGTCTCTGTCAGCATTGAAAGATAAGTTACCCAAGAACAAAGTGTCAGATGGTTCAGA
TGGGGTATCACCGAATTTCTTGGCACGATCGTTGTTACCAGCTGGCTTGCTTGTGGACATATCACAGTTG
ATTGGTCTACCATCAATTTCCTTACCTTGCATTTCTTGAATGGCCTTTTCAGCATAAGATTTGTTTTCAA
AATCAACGTAACCATAACCACGAGATCTATCGGTACCTCTTTCATAAATAACTCTGGCACCAATGACACC
ACCGATGTGTTCGAATTCCTTCTTCAACCATTCGTCATCAATAGACCACGATAGTCTACCAACGAAAATA
GTAGCTGGTTCTTCGGTTTCTTCATTTTTTTGCTTCTTGTTGGAAGACTCTTCGTCTTCTTCTTCTTCGG
CGTCCTCAGATTTACGTTTCTTATCGTTAGACTCTTCCTTTTCGCTTTCGCTATCAGAAGATGAAGATGA
GGATGATC
